Addgene plasmid #106171: pLenti- V6.3 lox-dsRED-stop-lox-eGFP-blas
Purpose: cre mediated red to green shift
Depositing lab: Ewa Snaar-Jagalska. Depositing organization: Leiden University. Publication: Human melanoma brain metastases cell line MUG-Mel1, isolated clones and their detailed characterization. Heitzer E, Groenewoud A, Meditz K, Lohberger B, Liegl-Atzwanger B, Prokesch A, Kashofer K, Behrens D, Haybaeck J, Kolb-Lenz D, Koefeler H, Riedl S, Schaider H, Fischer C, Snaar-Jagalska BE, de'Jong D, Szuhai K, Zweytick D, Rinner B. Sci Rep. 2019 Mar 11;9(1):4096. doi: 10.1038/s41598-019-40570-1. PubMed 30858407.
Backbone
  Vector backbone: pLenti6.3/TO/V5-DEST
  Backbone manufacturer: invitrogen
  Backbone size w/o insert (bp): 9351
  Total vector size (bp): 9185
  Modifications to backbone: lox-dsRED-STOP-lox-GFP (from plasmid(Plasmid #32702)) cloned in to pLenti 6.3 (through in-fusion cloning, linearized through PstI and SalI digestion, restriction sites maintained)
  Vector type: Mammalian Expression, Lentiviral, Cre/Lox
  Selectable markers: Blasticidin
Growth in bacteria
  Bacterial resistance: Ampicillin, 100 μg/mL
  Growth temperature: 37°C
  Growth strain: NEB Stable
  Copy number: Unknown
Gene/Insert 1
  Gene/Insert name: dsRED-express2
  Species: Synthetic
  Insert size (bp): 678
  Promoter: CMV
  Cloning method: Ligation Independent Cloning
  Sequencing primers: 5′ CGCAAATGGGCGGTAGGCGTG; 3′ GTACTGGAACTGGGGGGACAG
Gene/Insert 2
  Gene/Insert name: eGFP
  Species: Synthetic
  Insert size (bp): 717
  Promoter: CMV
  Cloning method: Ligation Independent Cloning
  Sequencing primers: 5′ GGTCCTTCTTGAGTTTGTAAC; 3′ CCATCTAATTCAACAAGAATTGGGACAAC
Resource information
  A portion of this plasmid was derived from a plasmid made by: insert derived from plasmid (Plasmid #32702) pMSCV-loxp-dsRed-loxp-eGFP-Puro-WPRE
Terms and licenses: Academic/Nonprofit Terms; Industry Terms: Not Available to Industry
How to cite: pLenti- V6.3 lox-dsRED-stop-lox-eGFP-blas was a gift from Ewa Snaar-Jagalska (Addgene plasmid # 106171 ; http://n2t.net/addgene:106171 ; RRID:Addgene_106171)
