[The description below was written by a language model from this plasmid's Addgene catalogue record and pLannotate feature annotations shown in this document.]
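Description:
pLenti- V6.3 lox-dsRED-stop-lox-eGFP-blas is a lentiviral Cre reporter built on the Invitrogen pLenti6.3/TO/V5-DEST backbone. The floxed colour-switch cassette was taken from an MSCV-based retroviral reporter plasmid and inserted by in-fusion cloning into the PstI/SalI-linearized vector. In E. coli it is maintained through a high-copy ColE1/pUC-type origin with ampicillin resistance, and an f1 origin is also present. The annotated transfer-vector elements are those of a third-generation, self-inactivating HIV-1 design. An RSV promoter is fused to a truncated 5' LTR, followed by the Ψ packaging signal with a gag fragment, the RRE for Rev-dependent export, cPPT/CTS, a WPRE, and a ΔU3 3' LTR followed by an SV40 polyadenylation signal.

The payload is driven by the CMV enhancer/promoter. Downstream lies a loxP site, the DsRed-Express2 coding sequence (a non-cytotoxic tetrameric red fluorescent protein), a second loxP site, and then EGFP. In the unrecombined state, transduced cells express the red protein. The construct name indicates a stop element that prevents EGFP expression, although the feature table does not annotate it separately. Cre recombinase excises the floxed DsRed segment, placing EGFP directly behind CMV and permanently switching the cell and its progeny from red to green. A backbone-derived V5 tag is annotated shortly after EGFP, but the record does not say whether it is fused in frame. A separate SV40/EM7 promoter–blasticidin S deaminase cassette inside the proviral region allows blasticidin selection of stably transduced mammalian cells. The stated purpose is a Cre-mediated red-to-green shift, which suits detecting Cre activity or marking recombined cells. The sequenced record (9,213 nt) differs slightly from the listed total size.
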