Features (pLannotate 1.2.2; 34 found; start..end, strand, type, name):
      1..96      +  rep_origin     RSF ori (fragment): Plasmids containing the RSF 1030 origin of replication can be propagated in E. coli cells that contain additional plasmids with compatible origins.
     98..190     +  CDS            lacI (fragment): lac repressor; lacI; The lac repressor binds to the lac operator to inhibit transcription in E. coli. This inhibition can be relieved by adding lactose or isopropyl-β-D-thiogalactopyranoside (IPTG).
    203..224     +  protein_bind   CAP binding site: CAP binding activates transcription in the presence of cAMP. E. coli catabolite activator protein
    239..269     +  promoter       lac promoter: promoter for the E. coli lac operon
    277..293     +  protein_bind   lac operator: The lac repressor binds to the lac operator to inhibit transcription in E. coli. This inhibition can be relieved by adding lactose or isopropyl-β-D-thiogalactopyranoside (IPTG). lac repressor encoded by lacI
    338..356     +  promoter       T3 promoter: promoter for bacteriophage T3 RNA polymerase
    384..610     +  promoter       RSV promoter: Rous sarcoma virus enhancer/promoter
    611..791     +  LTR            5' LTR (truncated): truncated 5' long terminal repeat (LTR) from HIV-1
    838..963     +  misc_feature   HIV-1 Ψ: packaging signal of human immunodeficiency virus type 1
    947..1310    +  CDS            HIV-1 gag (fragment): gag protein from human immunodeficiency virus 1; gag
   1456..1689    +  misc_feature   RRE: The Rev response element (RRE) of HIV-1 allows for Rev-dependent mRNA export from the nucleus to the cytoplasm.
   2066..2166    +  CDS            Rev (fragment): human immunodeficiency virus 1 (HIV-1) Rev protein; rev; enhances nuclear export of unspliced and incompletely spliced viral mRNAs
   2185..2302    +  misc_feature   cPPT/CTS: central polypurine tract and central termination sequence of HIV-1
   2325..2628    +  enhancer       CMV enhancer: human cytomegalovirus immediate early enhancer
   2629..2832    +  promoter       CMV promoter: human cytomegalovirus (CMV) immediate early promoter
   2934..2967    +  protein_bind   loxP: Cre-mediated recombination occurs in the 8-bp core sequence (GCATACAT). Cre recombinase
   3002..3679    +  CDS            DsRed-Express2: noncytotoxic tetrameric variant of DsRed fluorescent protein (Strack et al., 2008) mammalian codon-optimized
   3704..3737    +  protein_bind   loxP: Cre-mediated recombination occurs in the 8-bp core sequence (GCATACAT). Cre recombinase
   3794..4510    +  CDS            EGFP: EGFP is a basic (constitutively fluorescent) green fluorescent protein published in 1996, derived from Aequorea victoria. It is reported to be a rapidly-maturing weak dimer with moderate acid sensitivity.
   4532..4573    +  CDS            V5 tag: epitope tag from simian virus 5
   4597..5185    +  misc_feature   WPRE: woodchuck hepatitis virus posttranscriptional regulatory element
   5200..5516    +  promoter       SV40 promoter: SV40 enhancer and early promoter
   5564..5611    +  promoter       EM7 promoter: synthetic bacterial promoter&nbsp
   5630..6028    +  CDS            BSD: blasticidin S deaminase; Aspergillus terreus BSD; confers resistance to blasticidin
   6045..6113    +  CDS            nef (fragment): NEF_HV1Z2 - Experimental evidence at protein level: Swiss-Prot protein existence level 1. Extracellular Nef protein targets CD4(+) T-lymphocytes for apoptosis by interacting with CXCR4 surface receptors. From Human immunodeficiency virus type 1 group M subtype D (isolate Z2/CDC-Z34) (HIV-1).
   6115..6348    +  LTR            3' LTR (ΔU3): self-inactivating 3' long terminal repeat (LTR) from HIV-1
   6420..6541    +  polyA_signal   SV40 poly(A) signal: SV40 polyadenylation signal
   6581..6716    +  rep_origin     SV40 ori: SV40 origin of replication
   6737..6755    -  promoter       T7 promoter: promoter for bacteriophage T7 RNA polymerase
   6763..6918    +  CDS            lacZα (fragment): LacZα fragment of β-galactosidase; lacZ fragment
   6923..7351    +  rep_origin     f1 ori (sequence partly withheld): f1 bacteriophage origin of replication; arrow indicates direction of (+) strand synthesis
   7404..7508    +  promoter       AmpR promoter: bla
   7509..8369    +  CDS            AmpR: β-lactamase; bla; confers resistance to ampicillin, carbenicillin, and related antibiotics
   8540..9128    +  rep_origin     ori: high-copy-number ColE1/pMB1/pBR322/pUC origin of replication
>Addgene plasmid #106171 | pLenti- V6.3 lox-dsRED-stop-lox-eGFP-blas | addgene full sequence | sequence record 207445 | Addgene NGS Result
CTGTGGATAACCGTATTACCGCCTTTGAGTGAGCTGATACCGCTCGCCGCAGCCGAACGACCGAGCGCAG
CGAGTCAGTGAGCGAGGAAGCGGAAGAGCGCCCAATACGCAAACCGCCTCTCCCCGCGCGTTGGCCGATT
CATTAATGCAGCTGGCACGACAGGTTTCCCGACTGGAAAGCGGGCAGTGAGCGCAACGCAATTAATGTGA
GTTAGCTCACTCATTAGGCACCCCAGGCTTTACACTTTATGCTTCCGGCTCGTATGTTGTGTGGAATTGT
GAGCGGATAACAATTTCACACAGGAAACAGCTATGACCATGATTACGCCAAGCGCGCAATTAACCCTCAC
TAAAGGGAACAAAAGCTGGAGCTGCAAGCTTAATGTAGTCTTATGCAATACTCTTGTAGTCTTGCAACAT
GGTAACGATGAGTTAGCAACATGCCTTACAAGGAGAGAAAAAGCACCGTGCATGCCGATTGGTGGAAGTA
AGGTGGTACGATCGTGCCTTATTAGGAAGGCAACAGACGGGTCTGACATGGATTGGACGAACCACTGAAT
TGCCGCATTGCAGAGATATTGTATTTAAGTGCCTAGCTCGATACATAAACGGGTCTCTCTGGTTAGACCA
GATCTGAGCCTGGGAGCTCTCTGGCTAACTAGGGAACCCACTGCTTAAGCCTCAATAAAGCTTGCCTTGA
GTGCTTCAAGTAGTGTGTGCCCGTCTGTTGTGTGACTCTGGTAACTAGAGATCCCTCAGACCCTTTTAGT
CAGTGTGGAAAATCTCTAGCAGTGGCGCCCGAACAGGGACTTGAAAGCGAAAGGGAAACCAGAGGAGCTC
TCTCGACGCAGGACTCGGCTTGCTGAAGCGCGCACGGCAAGAGGCGAGGGGCGGCGACTGGTGAGTACGC
CAAAAATTTTGACTAGCGGAGGCTAGAAGGAGAGAGATGGGTGCGAGAGCGTCAGTATTAAGCGGGGGAG
AATTAGATCGCGATGGGAAAAAATTCGGTTAAGGCCAGGGGGAAAGAAAAAATATAAATTAAAACATATA
GTATGGGCAAGCAGGGAGCTAGAACGATTCGCAGTTAATCCTGGCCTGTTAGAAACATCAGAAGGCTGTA
GACAAATACTGGGACAGCTACAACCATCCCTTCAGACAGGATCAGAAGAACTTAGATCATTATATAATAC
AGTAGCAACCCTCTATTGTGTGCATCAAAGGATAGAGATAAAAGACACCAAGGAAGCTTTAGACAAGATA
GAGGAAGAGCAAAACAAAAGTAAGACCACCGCACAGCAAGCGGCCGCTGATCTTCAGACCTGGAGGAGGA
GATATGAGGGACAATTGGAGAAGTGAATTATATAAATATAAAGTAGTAAAAATTGAACCATTAGGAGTAG
CACCCACCAAGGCAAAGAGAAGAGTGGTGCAGAGAGAAAAAAGAGCAGTGGGAATAGGAGCTTTGTTCCT
TGGGTTCTTGGGAGCAGCAGGAAGCACTATGGGCGCAGCGTCAATGACGCTGACGGTACAGGCCAGACAA
TTATTGTCTGGTATAGTGCAGCAGCAGAACAATTTGCTGAGGGCTATTGAGGCGCAACAGCATCTGTTGC
AACTCACAGTCTGGGGCATCAAGCAGCTCCAGGCAAGAATCCTGGCTGTGGAAAGATACCTAAAGGATCA
ACAGCTCCTGGGGATTTGGGGTTGCTCTGGAAAACTCATTTGCACCACTGCTGTGCCTTGGAATGCTAGT
TGGAGTAATAAATCTCTGGAACAGATTTGGAATCACACGACCTGGATGGAGTGGGACAGAGAAATTAACA
ATTACACAAGCTTAATACACTCCTTAATTGAAGAATCGCAAAACCAGCAAGAAAAGAATGAACAAGAATT
ATTGGAATTAGATAAATGGGCAAGTTTGTGGAATTGGTTTAACATAACAAATTGGCTGTGGTATATAAAA
TTATTCATAATGATAGTAGGAGGCTTGGTAGGTTTAAGAATAGTTTTTGCTGTACTTTCTATAGTGAATA
GAGTTAGGCAGGGATATTCACCATTATCGTTTCAGACCCACCTCCCAACCCCGAGGGGACCCGACAGGCC
CGAAGGAATAGAAGAAGAAGGTGGAGAGAGAGACAGAGACAGATCCATTCGATTAGTGAACGGATCTCGA
CGGTATCGGTTAACTTTTAAAAGAAAAGGGGGGATTGGGGGGTACAGTGCAGGGGAAAGAATAGTAGACA
TAATAGCAACAGACATACAAACTAAAGAATTACAAAAACAAATTACAAAAATTCAAAATTTTATCGATAA
GCTTGGGAGTTCCGCGTTACATAACTTACGGTAAATGGCCCGCCTGGCTGACCGCCCAACGACCCCCGCC
CATTGACGTCAATAATGACGTATGTTCCCATAGTAACGCCAATAGGGACTTTCCATTGACGTCAATGGGT
GGAGTATTTACGGTAAACTGCCCACTTGGCAGTACATCAAGTGTATCATATGCCAAGTACGCCCCCTATT
GACGTCAATGACGGTAAATGGCCCGCCTGGCATTATGCCCAGTACATGACCTTATGGGACTTTCCTACTT
GGCAGTACATCTACGTATTAGTCATCGCTATTACCATGGTGATGCGGTTTTGGCAGTACATCAATGGGCG
TGGATAGCGGTTTGACTCACGGGGATTTCCAAGTCTCCACCCCATTGACGTCAATGGGAGTTTGTTTTGG
CACCAAAATCAACGGGACTTTCCAAAATGTCGTAACAACTCCGCCCCATTGACGCAAATGGGCGGTAGGC
GTGTACGGTGGGAGGTCTATATAAGCAGAGCTCGTTTAGTGAACCGTCAGATCGCCTGGAGACGCCATCC
ACGCTGTTTTGACCTCCATAGAAGACACCGACTCTAGGATCACTAGTCCAGTGTGGTGGAATTATAACTT
CGTATAGCATACATTATACGAAGTTATAATTCTGCAGATATCCAGCACAGTGGCGGCCACCATGGATAGC
ACTGAGAACGTCATCAAGCCCTTCATGCGCTTCAAGGTGCACATGGAGGGCTCCGTGAACGGCCACGAGT
TCGAGATCGAGGGCGAGGGCGAGGGCAAGCCCTACGAGGGCACCCAGACCGCCAAGCTGCAGGTGACCAA
GGGCGGCCCCCTGCCCTTCGCCTGGGACATCCTGTCCCCCCAGTTCCAGTACGGCTCCAAGGTGTACGTG
AAGCACCCCGCCGACATCCCCGACTACAAGAAGCTGTCCTTCCCCGAGGGCTTCAAGTGGGAGCGCGTGA
TGAACTTCGAGGACGGCGGCGTGGTGACCGTGACCCAGGACTCCTCCCTGCAGGACGGCACCTTCATCTA
CCACGTGAAGTTCATCGGCGTGAACTTCCCCTCCGACGGCCCCGTAATGCAGAAGAAGACTCTGGGCTGG
GAGCCCTCCACCGAGCGCCTGTACCCCCGCGACGGCGTGCTGAAGGGCGAGATCCACAAGGCGCTGAAGC
TGAAGGGCGGCGGCCACTACCTGGTGGAGTTCAAGTCAATCTACATGGCCAAGAAGCCCGTGAAGCTGCC
CGGCTACTACTACGTGGACTCCAAGCTGGACATCACCTCCCACAACGAGGACTACACCGTGGTGGAGCAG
TACGAGCGCGCCGAGGCCCGCCACCACCTGTTCCAGTAGAGCTAGCTGAATAAGGCCGCTCGAATAACTT
CGTATAGCATACATTATACGAAGTTATTCGAGTCTAGAGGGCCCGTTAGATCTCTCGAGGTTAACGAATT
CGACTACGCCACCATGGTGAGCAAGGGCGAGGAGCTGTTCACCGGGGTGGTGCCCATCCTGGTCGAGCTG
GACGGCGACGTAAACGGCCACAAGTTCAGCGTGTCCGGCGAGGGCGAGGGCGATGCCACCTACGGCAAGC
TGACCCTGAAGTTCATCTGCACCACCGGCAAGCTGCCCGTGCCCTGGCCCACCCTCGTGACCACCCTGAC
CTACGGCGTGCAGTGCTTCAGCCGCTACCCCGACCACATGAAGCAGCACGACTTCTTCAAGTCCGCCATG
CCCGAAGGCTACGTCCAGGAGCGCACCATCTTCTTCAAGGACGACGGCAACTACAAGACCCGCGCCGAGG
TGAAGTTCGAGGGCGACACCCTGGTGAACCGCATCGAGCTGAAGGGCATCGACTTCAAGGAGGACGGCAA
CATCCTGGGGCACAAGCTGGAGTACAACTACAACAGCCACAACGTCTATATCATGGCCGACAAGCAGAAG
AACGGCATCAAGGTGAACTTCAAGATCCGCCACAACATCGAGGACGGCAGCGTGCAGCTCGCCGACCACT
ACCAGCAGAACACCCCCATCGGCGACGGCCCCGTGCTGCTGCCCGACAACCACTACCTGAGCACCCAGTC
CGCCCTGAGCAAAGACCCCAACGAGAAGCGCGATCACATGGTCCTGCTGGAGTTCGTGACCGCCGCCGGG
ATCACTCTCGGCATGGACGAGCTGTACAAGCTAGAGGGCCCGCGGTTCGAAGGTAAGCCTATCCCTAACC
CTCTCCTCGGTCTCGATTCTACGCGTACCGGTTAGTAATGATCGACAATCAACCTCTGGATTACAAAATT
TGTGAAAGATTGACTGGTATTCTTAACTATGTTGCTCCTTTTACGCTATGTGGATACGCTGCTTTAATGC
CTTTGTATCATGCTATTGCTTCCCGTATGGCTTTCATTTTCTCCTCCTTGTATAAATCCTGGTTGCTGTC
TCTTTATGAGGAGTTGTGGCCCGTTGTCAGGCAACGTGGCGTGGTGTGCACTGTGTTTGCTGACGCAACC
CCCACTGGTTGGGGCATTGCCACCACCTGTCAGCTCCTTTCCGGGACTTTCGCTTTCCCCCTCCCTATTG
CCACGGCGGAACTCATCGCCGCCTGCCTTGCCCGCTGCTGGACAGGGGCTCGGCTGTTGGGCACTGACAA
TTCCGTGGTGTTGTCGGGGAAGCTGACGTCCTTTCCATGGCTGCTCGCCTGTGTTGCCACCTGGATTCTG
CGCGGGACGTCCTTCTGCTACGTCCCTTCGGCCCTCAATCCAGCGGACCTTCCTTCCCGCGGCCTGCTGC
CGGCTCTGCGGCCTCTTCCGCGTCTTCGCCTTCGCCCTCAGACGAGTCGGATCTCCCTTTGGGCCGCCTC
CCCGCCTGGCGATGGTACCGGTGTGGAAAGTCCCCAGGCTCCCCAGCAGGCAGAAGTATGCAAAGCATGC
ATCTCAATTAGTCAGCAACCAGGTGTGGAAAGTCCCCAGGCTCCCCAGCAGGCAGAAGTATGCAAAGCAT
GCATCTCAATTAGTCAGCAACCATAGTCCCGCCCCTAACTCCGCCCATCCCGCCCCTAACTCCGCCCAGT
TCCGCCCATTCTCCGCCCCATGGCTGACTAATTTTTTTTATTTATGCAGAGGCCGAGGCCGCCTCTGCCT
CTGAGCTATTCCAGAAGTAGTGAGGAGGCTTTTTTGGAGGCCTAGGCTTTTGCAAAAAGCTCCCGGGAGC
TTGTATATCCATTTTCGGATCTGATCAGCACGTGTTGACAATTAATCATCGGCATAGTATATCGGCATAG
TATAATACGACAAGGTGAGGAACTAAACCATGGCCAAGCCTTTGTCTCAAGAAGAATCCACCCTCATTGA
AAGAGCAACGGCTACAATCAACAGCATCCCCATCTCTGAAGACTACAGCGTCGCCAGCGCAGCTCTCTCT
AGCGACGGCCGCATCTTCACTGGTGTCAATGTATATCATTTTACTGGGGGACCTTGTGCAGAACTCGTGG
TGCTGGGCACTGCTGCTGCTGCGGCAGCTGGCAACCTGACTTGTATCGTCGCGATCGGAAATGAGAACAG
GGGCATCTTGAGCCCCTGCGGACGGTGCCGACAGGTGCTTCTCGATCTGCATCCTGGGATCAAAGCCATA
GTGAAGGACAGTGATGGACAGCCGACGGCAGTTGGGATTCGTGAATTGCTGCCCTCTGGTTATGTGTGGG
AGGGCTAAGCACAATTCGAGCTCGGTACCTTTAAGACCAATGACTTACAAGGCAGCTGTAGATCTTAGCC
ACTTTTTAAAAGAAAAGGGGGGACTGGAAGGGCTAATTCACTCCCAACGAAGACAAGATCTGCTTTTTGC
TTGTACTGGGTCTCTCTGGTTAGACCAGATCTGAGCCTGGGAGCTCTCTGGCTAACTAGGGAACCCACTG
CTTAAGCCTCAATAAAGCTTGCCTTGAGTGCTTCAAGTAGTGTGTGCCCGTCTGTTGTGTGACTCTGGTA
ACTAGAGATCCCTCAGACCCTTTTAGTCAGTGTGGAAAATCTCTAGCAGTAGTAGTTCATGTCATCTTAT
TATTCAGTATTTATAACTTGCAAAGAAATGAATATCAGAGAGTGAGAGGAACTTGTTTATTGCAGCTTAT
AATGGTTACAAATAAAGCAATAGCATCACAAATTTCACAAATAAAGCATTTTTTTCACTGCATTCTAGTT
GTGGTTTGTCCAAACTCATCAATGTATCTTATCATGTCTGGCTCTAGCTATCCCGCCCCTAACTCCGCCC
ATCCCGCCCCTAACTCCGCCCAGTTCCGCCCATTCTCCGCCCCATGGCTGACTAATTTTTTTTATTTATG
CAGAGGCCGAGGCCGCCTCGGCCTCTGAGCTATTCCAGAAGTAGTGAGGAGGCTTTTTTGGAGGCCTAGG
GACGTACCCAATTCGCCCTATAGTGAGTCGTATTACGCGCGCTCACTGGCCGTCGTTTTACAACGTCGTG
ACTGGGAAAACCCTGGCGTTACCCAACTTAATCGCCTTGCAGCACATCCCCCTTTCGCCAGCTGGCGTAA
TAGCGAAGAGGCCCGCACCGATCGCCCTTCCCAACAGTTGCGCAGCCTGAATGGCGAATGGG
[124 nt withheld, positions 6923-7046]
C
[91 nt withheld, positions 7048-7138]
A
[49 nt withheld, positions 7140-7188]
CCTTTGACGTTGGAGTCCACGTTCTTT
[37 nt withheld, positions 7216-7252]
ACCCTATCTCGGTCTATTCTTTTGATTTATAAGGGATTTTGCCGATTTCGGCCTATTGGTTAAAAAATGA
GCTGATTTAACAAAAATTTAACGCGAATTTTAACAAAATATTAACGCTTACAATTTAGGTGGCACTTTTC
GGGGAAATGTGCGCGGAACCCCTATTTGTTTATTTTTCTAAATACATTCAAATATGTATCCGCTCATGAG
ACAATAACCCTGATAAATGCTTCAATAATATTGAAAAAGGAAGAGTATGAGTATTCAACATTTCCGTGTC
GCCCTTATTCCCTTTTTTGCGGCATTTTGCCTTCCTGTTTTTGCTCACCCAGAAACGCTGGTGAAAGTAA
AAGATGCTGAAGATCAGTTGGGTGCACGAGTGGGTTACATCGAACTGGATCTCAACAGCGGTAAGATCCT
TGAGAGTTTTCGCCCCGAAGAACGTTTTCCAATGATGAGCACTTTTAAAGTTCTGCTATGTGGCGCGGTA
TTATCCCGTATTGACGCCGGGCAAGAGCAACTCGGTCGCCGCATACACTATTCTCAGAATGACTTGGTTG
AGTACTCACCAGTCACAGAAAAGCATCTTACGGATGGCATGACAGTAAGAGAATTATGCAGTGCTGCCAT
AACCATGAGTGATAACACTGCGGCCAACTTACTTCTGACAACGATCGGAGGACCGAAGGAGCTAACCGCT
TTTTTGCACAACATGGGGGATCATGTAACTCGCCTTGATCGTTGGGAACCGGAGCTGAATGAAGCCATAC
CAAACGACGAGCGTGACACCACGATGCCTGTAGCAATGGCAACAACGTTGCGCAAACTATTAACTGGCGA
ACTACTTACTCTAGCTTCCCGGCAACAATTAATAGACTGGATGGAGGCGGATAAAGTTGCAGGACCACTT
CTGCGCTCGGCCCTTCCGGCTGGCTGGTTTATTGCTGATAAATCTGGAGCCGGTGAGCGTGGGTCTCGCG
GTATCATTGCAGCACTGGGGCCAGATGGTAAGCCCTCCCGTATCGTAGTTATCTACACGACGGGGAGTCA
GGCAACTATGGATGAACGAAATAGACAGATCGCTGAGATAGGTGCCTCACTGATTAAGCATTGGTAACTG
TCAGACCAAGTTTACTCATATATACTTTAGATTGATTTAAAACTTCATTTTTAATTTAAAAGGATCTAGG
TGAAGATCCTTTTTGATAATCTCATGACCAAAATCCCTTAACGTGAGTTTTCGTTCCACTGAGCGTCAGA
CCCCGTAGAAAAGATCAAAGGATCTTCTTGAGATCCTTTTTTTCTGCGCGTAATCTGCTGCTTGCAAACA
AAAAAACCACCGCTACCAGCGGTGGTTTGTTTGCCGGATCAAGAGCTACCAACTCTTTTTCCGAAGGTAA
CTGGCTTCAGCAGAGCGCAGATACCAAATACTGTTCTTCTAGTGTAGCCGTAGTTAGGCCACCACTTCAA
GAACTCTGTAGCACCGCCTACATACCTCGCTCTGCTAATCCTGTTACCAGTGGCTGCTGCCAGTGGCGAT
AAGTCGTGTCTTACCGGGTTGGACTCAAGACGATAGTTACCGGATAAGGCGCAGCGGTCGGGCTGAACGG
GGGGTTCGTGCACACAGCCCAGCTTGGAGCGAACGACCTACACCGAACTGAGATACCTACAGCGTGAGCT
ATGAGAAAGCGCCACGCTTCCCGAAGGGAGAAAGGCGGACAGGTATCCGGTAAGCGGCAGGGTCGGAACA
GGAGAGCGCACGAGGGAGCTTCCAGGGGGAAACGCCTGGTATCTTTATAGTCCTGTCGGGTTTCGCCACC
TCTGACTTGAGCGTCGATTTTTGTGATGCTCGTCAGGGGGGCGGAGCCTATGGAAAAACGCCAGCAACGC
GGCCTTTTTACGGTTCCTGGCCTTTTGCTGGCCTTTTGCTCACATGTTCTTTCCTGCGTTATCCCCTGAT
T
